>Addgene plasmid #224467 | pLUEF1 Luc2-IRES-GFP | addgene full sequence | sequence record 464745 | Addgene NGS Result
AAACTACGGGCTGCAGGAATTCCGCCCCCCCCCCCCTAACGTTACTGGCCGAAGCCGCTTGGAATAAGGC
CGGTGTGCGTTTGTCTATATGTTATTTTCCACCATATTGCCGTCTTTTGGCAATGTGAGGGCCCGGAAAC
CTGGCCCTGTCTTCTTGACGAGCATTCCTAGGGGTCTTTCCCCTCTCGCCAAAGGAATGCAAGGTCTGTT
GAATGTCGTGAAGGAAGCAGTTCCTCTGGAAGCTTCTTGAAGACAAACAACGTCTGTAGCGACCCTTTGC
AGGCAGCGGAACCCCCCACCTGGCGACAGGTGCCTCTGCGGCCAAAAGCCACGTGTATAAGATACACCTG
CAAAGGCGGCACAACCCCAGTGCCACGTTGTGAGTTGGATAGTTGTGGAAAGAGTCAAATGGCTCTCCTC
AAGCGTATTCAACAAGGGGCTGAAGGATGCCCAGAAGGTACCCCATTGTATGGGATCTGATCTGGGGCCT
CGGTGCACATGCTTTACATGTGTTTAGTCGAGGTTAAAAAACGTCTAGGCCCCCCGAACCACGGGGACGT
GGTTTTCCTTTGAAAAACACGATGATAATACCATGGTGAGCAAGGGCGAGGAGCTGTTCACCGGGGTGGT
GCCCATCCTGGTCGAGCTGGACGGCGACGTAAACGGCCACAAGTTCAGCGTGTCCGGCGAGGGCGAGGGC
GATGCCACCTACGGCAAGCTGACCCTGAAGTTCATCTGCACCACCGGCAAGCTGCCCGTGCCCTGGCCCA
CCCTCGTGACCACCCTGACCTACGGCGTGCAGTGCTTCAGCCGCTACCCCGACCACATGAAGCAGCACGA
CTTCTTCAAGTCCGCCATGCCCGAAGGCTACGTCCAGGAGCGCACCATCTTCTTCAAGGACGACGGCAAC
TACAAGACCCGCGCCGAGGTGAAGTTCGAGGGCGACACCCTGGTGAACCGCATCGAGCTGAAGGGCATCG
ACTTCAAGGAGGACGGCAACATCCTGGGGCACAAGCTGGAGTACAACTACAACAGCCACAACGTCTATAT
CATGGCCGACAAGCAGAAGAACGGCATCAAGGTGAACTTCAAGATCCGCCACAACATCGAGGACGGCAGC
GTGCAGCTCGCCGACCACTACCAGCAGAACACCCCCATCGGCGACGGCCCCGTGCTGCTGCCCGACAACC
ACTACCTGAGCACCCAGTCCGCCCTGAGCAAAGACCCCAACGAGAAGCGCGATCACATGGTCCTGCTGGA
GTTCGTGACCGCCGCCGGGATCACTCTCGGCATGGACGAGCTGTACAAGTCCGGACTCAGATCTCGACTA
GCTAGTAGCTAGCTAGCTAGTCGAGCTCAAGCTTCGAATTCGATATCAAGCTTATCGCGATACCGTCGAC
CTCGAGGGAATTCCGATAATCAACCTCTGGATTACAAAATTTGTGAAAGATTGACTGGTATTCTTAACTA
TGTTGCTCCTTTTACGCTATGTGGATACGCTGCTTTAATGCCTTTGTATCATGCTATTGCTTCCCGTATG
GCTTTCATTTTCTCCTCCTTGTATAAATCCTGGTTGCTGTCTCTTTATGAGGAGTTGTGGCCCGTTGTCA
GGCAACGTGGCGTGGTGTGCACTGTGTTTGCTGACGCAACCCCCACTGGTTGGGGCATTGCCACCACCTG
TCAGCTCCTTTCCGGGACTTTCGCTTTCCCCCTCCCTATTGCCACGGCGGAACTCATCGCCGCCTGCCTT
GCCCGCTGCTGGACAGGGGCTCGGCTGTTGGGCACTGACAATTCCGTGGTGTTGTCGGGGAAGCTGACGT
CCTTTCCATGGCTGCTCGCCTGTGTTGCCACCTGGATTCTGCGCGGGACGTCCTTCTGCTACGTCCCTTC
GGCCCTCAATCCAGCGGACCTTCCTTCCCGCGGCCTGCTGCCGGCTCTGCGGCCTCTTCCGCGTCTTCGC
CTTCGCCCTCAGACGAGTCGGATCTCCCTTTGGGCCGCCTCCCCGCATCGGGAATTCGAGCTCGGTACCT
TTAAGACCAATGACTTACAAGGCAGCTGTAGATCTTAGCCACTTTTTAAAAGAAAAGGGGGGACTGGAAG
GGCTAATTCACTCCCAACGAAGACAAGATGGGATCAATTCACCATGGGAATAACTTCGTATAGCATACAT
TATACGAAGTTATGCTGCTTTTTGCTTGTACTGGGTCTCTCTGGTTAGACCAGATCTGAGCCTGGGAGCT
CTCTGGCTAACTAGGGAACCCACTGCTTAAGCCTCAATAAAGCTTGCCTTGAGTGCTTCAAGTAGTGTGT
GCCCGTCTGTTGTGTGACTCTGGTAACTAGAGATCCCTCAGACCCTTTTAGTCAGTGTGGAAAATCTCTA
GCAGCATCTAGAATTAATTCCGTGTATTCTATAGTGTCACCTAAATCGTATGTGTATGATACATAAGGTT
ATGTATTAATTGTAGCCGCGTTCTAACGACAATATGTACAAGCCTAATTGTGTAGCATCTGGCTTACTGA
AGCAGACCCTATCATCTCTCTCGTAAACTGCCGTCAGAGTCGGTTTGGTTGGACGAACCTTCTGAGTTTC
TGGTAACGCCGTCCCGCACCCGGAAATGGTCAGCGAACCAATCAGCAGGGTCATCGCTAGCCAGATCCTC
TACGCCGGACGCATCGTGGCCGGCATCACCGGCGCCACAGGTGCGGTTGCTGGCGCCTATATCGCCGACA
TCACCGATGGGGAAGATCGGGCTCGCCACTTCGGGCTCATGAGCGCTTGTTTCGGCGTGGGTATGGTGGC
AGGCCCCGTGGCCGGGGGACTGTTGGGCGCCATCTCCTTGCATGCACCATTCCTTGCGGCGGCGGTGCTC
AACGGCCTCAACCTACTACTGGGCTGCTTCCTAATGCAGGAGTCGCATAAGGGAGAGCGTCGAATGGTGC
ACTCTCAGTACAATCTGCTCTGATGCCGCATAGTTAAGCCAGCCCCGACACCCGCCAACACCCGCTGACG
CGCCCTGACGGGCTTGTCTGCTCCCGGCATCCGCTTACAGACAAGCTGTGACCGTCTCCGGGAGCTGCAT
GTGTCAGAGGTTTTCACCGTCATCACCGAAACGCGCGAGACGAAAGGGCCTCGTGATACGCCTATTTTTA
TAGGTTAATGTCATGATAATAATGGTTTCTTAGACGTCAGGTGGCACTTTTCGGGGAAATGTGCGCGGAA
CCCCTATTTGTTTATTTTTCTAAATACATTCAAATATGTATCCGCTCATGAGACAATAACCCTGATAAAT
GCTTCAATAATATTGAAAAAGGAAGAGTATGAGTATTCAACATTTCCGTGTCGCCCTTATTCCCTTTTTT
GCGGCATTTTGCCTTCCTGTTTTTGCTCACCCAGAAACGCTGGTGAAAGTAAAAGATGCTGAAGATCAGT
TGGGTGCACGAGTGGGTTACATCGAACTGGATCTCAACAGCGGTAAGATCCTTGAGAGTTTTCGCCCCGA
AGAACGTTTTCCAATGATGAGCACTTTTAAAGTTCTGCTATGTGGCGCGGTATTATCCCGTATTGACGCC
GGGCAAGAGCAACTCGGTCGCCGCATACACTATTCTCAGAATGACTTGGTTGAGTACTCACCAGTCACAG
AAAAGCATCTTACGGATGGCATGACAGTAAGAGAATTATGCAGTGCTGCCATAACCATGAGTGATAACAC
TGCGGCCAACTTACTTCTGACAACGATCGGAGGACCGAAGGAGCTAACCGCTTTTTTGCACAACATGGGG
GATCATGTAACTCGCCTTGATCGTTGGGAACCGGAGCTGAATGAAGCCATACCAAACGACGAGCGTGACA
CCACGATGCCTGTAGCAATGGCAACAACGTTGCGCAAACTATTAACTGGCGAACTACTTACTCTAGCTTC
CCGGCAACAATTAATAGACTGGATGGAGGCGGATAAAGTTGCAGGACCACTTCTGCGCTCGGCCCTTCCG
GCTGGCTGGTTTATTGCTGATAAATCTGGAGCCGGTGAGCGTGGGTCTCGCGGTATCATTGCAGCACTGG
GGCCAGATGGTAAGCCCTCCCGTATCGTAGTTATCTACACGACGGGGAGTCAGGCAACTATGGATGAACG
AAATAGACAGATCGCTGAGATAGGTGCCTCACTGATTAAGCATTGGTAACTGTCAGACCAAGTTTACTCA
TATATACTTTAGATTGATTTAAAACTTCATTTTTAATTTAAAAGGATCTAGGTGAAGATCCTTTTTGATA
ATCTCATGACCAAAATCCCTTAACGTGAGTTTTCGTTCCACTGAGCGTCAGACCCCGTAGAAAAGATCAA
AGGATCTTCTTGAGATCCTTTTTTTCTGCGCGTAATCTGCTGCTTGCAAACAAAAAAACCACCGCTACCA
GCGGTGGTTTGTTTGCCGGATCAAGAGCTACCAACTCTTTTTCCGAAGGTAACTGGCTTCAGCAGAGCGC
AGATACCAAATACTGTTCTTCTAGTGTAGCCGTAGTTAGGCCACCACTTCAAGAACTCTGTAGCACCGCC
TACATACCTCGCTCTGCTAATCCTGTTACCAGTGGCTGCTGCCAGTGGCGATAAGTCGTGTCTTACCGGG
TTGGACTCAAGACGATAGTTACCGGATAAGGCGCAGCGGTCGGGCTGAACGGGGGGTTCGTGCACACAGC
CCAGCTTGGAGCGAACGACCTACACCGAACTGAGATACCTACAGCGTGAGCTATGAGAAAGCGCCACGCT
TCCCGAAGGGAGAAAGGCGGACAGGTATCCGGTAAGCGGCAGGGTCGGAACAGGAGAGCGCACGAGGGAG
CTTCCAGGGGGAAACGCCTGGTATCTTTATAGTCCTGTCGGGTTTCGCCACCTCTGACTTGAGCGTCGAT
TTTTGTGATGCTCGTCAGGGGGGCGGAGCCTATGGAAAAACGCCAGCAACGCGGCCTTTTTACGGTTCCT
GGCCTTTTGCTGGCCTTTTGCTCACATGTTCTTTCCTGCGTTATCCCCTGATTCTGTGGATAACCGTATT
ACCGCCTTTGAGTGAGCTGATACCGCTCGCCGCAGCCGAACGACCGAGCGCAGCGAGTCAGTGAGCGAGG
AAGCGGAAGAGCGCCCAATACGCAAACCGCCTCTCCCCGCGCGTTGGCCGATTCATTAATGCAGCTGTGG
AATGTGTGTCAGTTAGGGTGTGGAAAGTCCCCAGGCTCCCCAGCAGGCAGAAGTATGCAAAGCATGCATC
TCAATTAGTCAGCAACCAGGTGTGGAAAGTCCCCAGGCTCCCCAGCAGGCAGAAGTATGCAAAGCATGCA
TCTCAATTAGTCAGCAACCATAGTCCCGCCCCTAACTCCGCCCATCCCGCCCCTAACTCCGCCCAGTTCC
GCCCATTCTCCGCCCCATGGCTGACTAATTTTTTTTATTTATGCAGAGGCCGAGGCCGCCTCGGCCTCTG
AGCTATTCCAGAAGTAGTGAGGAGGCTTTTTTGGAGGCCTAGGCTTTTGCAAAAAGCTTGGACACAAGAC
AGGCTTGCGAGATATGTTTGAGAATACCACTTTATCCCGCGTCAGGGAGAGGCAGTGCGTAAAAAGACGC
GGACTCATGTGAAATACTGGTTTTTAGTGCGCCAGATCTCTATAATCTCGCGCAACCTATTTTCCCCTCG
AACACTTTTTAAGCCGTAGATAAACAGGCTGGGACACTTCACATGAGCGAAAAATACATCGTCACCTGGG
ACATGTTGCAGATCCATGCACGTAAACTCGCAAGCCGACTGATGCCTTCTGAACAATGGAAAGGCATTAT
TGCCGTAAGCCGTGGCGGTCTGTACCGGGTGCGTTACTGGCGCGTGAACTGGGTATTCGTCATGTCGATA
CCGTTTGTATTTCCAGCTACGATCACGACAACCAGCGCGAGCTTAAAGTGCTGAAACGCGCAGAAGGCGA
TGGCGAAGGCTTCATCGTTATTGATGACCTGGTGGATACCGGTGGTACTGCGGTTGCGATTCGTGAAATG
TATCCAAAAGCGCACTTTGTCACCATCTTCGCAAAACCGGCTGGTCGTCCGCTGGTTGATGACTATGTTG
TTGATATCCCGCAAGATACCTGGATTGAACAGCCGTGGGATATGGGCGTCGTATTCGTCCCGCCAATCTC
CGGTCGCTAATCTTTTCAACGCCTGGCACTGCCGGGCGTTGTTCTTTTTAACTTCAGGCGGGTTACAATA
GTTTCCAGTAAGTATTCTGGAGGCTGCATCCATGACACAGGCAAACCTGAGCGAAACCCTGTTCAAACCC
CGCTTTAAACATCCTGAAACCTCGACGCTAGTCCGCCGCTTTAATCACGGCGCACAACCGCCTGTGCAGT
CGGCCCTTGATGGTAAAACCATCCCTCACTGGTATCGCATGATTAACCGTCTGATGTGGATCTGGCGCGG
CATTGACCCACGCGAAATCCTCGACGTCCAGGCACGTATTGTGATGAGCGATGCCGAACGTACCGACGAT
GATTTATACGATACGGTGATTGGCTACCGTGGCGGCAACTGGATTTATGAGTGGGCCCCGGATCTTTGTG
AAGGAACCTTACTTCTGTGGTGTGACATAATTGGACAAACTACCTACAGAGATTTAAAGCTCTAAGGTAA
ATATAAAATTTTTAAGTGTATAATGTGTTAAACTACTGATTCTAATTGTTTGTGTATTTTAGATTCCAAC
CTATGGAACTGATGAATGGGAGCAGTGGTGGAATGCCTTTAATGAGGAAAACCTGTTTTGCTCAGAAGAA
ATGCCATCTAGTGATGATGAGGCTACTGCTGACTCTCAACATTCTACTCCTCCAAAAAAGAAGAGAAAGG
TAGAAGACCCCAAGGACTTTCCTTCAGAATTGCTAAGTTTTTTGAGTCATGCTGTGTTTAGTAATAGAAC
TCTTGCTTGCTTTGCTATTTACACCACAAAGGAAAAAGCTGCACTGCTATACAAGAAAATTATGGAAAAA
TATTCTGTAACCTTTATAAGTAGGCATAACAGTTATAATCATAACATACTGTTTTTTCTTACTCCACACA
GGCATAGAGTGTCTGCTATTAATAACTATGCTCAAAAATTGTGTACCTTTAGCTTTTTAATTTGTAAAGG
GGTTAATAAGGAATATTTGATGTATAGTGCCTTGACTAGAGATCATAATCAGCCATACCACATTTGTAGA
GGTTTTACTTGCTTTAAAAAACCTCCCACACCTCCCCCTGAACCTGAAACATAAAATGAATGCAATTGTT
GTTGTTAACTTGTTTATTGCAGCTTATAATGGTTACAAATAAAGCAATAGCATCACAAATTTCACAAATA
AAGCATTTTTTTCACTGCATTCTAGTTGTGGTTTGTCCAAACTCATCAATGTATCTTATCATGTCTGGAT
CAACTGGATAACTCAAGCTAACCAAAATCATCCCAAACTTCCCACCCCATACCCTATTACCACTGCCAAT
TACCTGTGGTTTCATTTACTCTAAACCTGTGATTCCTCTGAATTATTTTCATTTTAAAGAAATTGTATTT
GTTAAATATGTACTACAAACTTAGTAGTTGGAAGGGCTAATTCACTCCCAAAGAAGACAAGATATCCTTG
ATCTGTGGATCTACCACACACAAGGCTACTTCCCTGATTAGCAGAACTACACACCAGGGCCAGGGGTCAG
ATATCCACTGACCTTTGGATGGTGCTACAAGCTAGTACCAGTTGAGCCAGATAAGGTAGAAGAGGCCAAT
AAAGGAGAGAACACCAGCTTGTTACACCCTGTGAGCCTGCATGGGATGGATGACCCGGAGAGAGAAGTGT
TAGAGTGGAGGTTTGACAGCCGCCTAGCATTTCATCACGTGGCCCGAGAGCTGCATCCGGAGTACTTCAA
GAACTGCTGATATCGAGCTTGCTACAAGGGACTTTCCGCTGGGGACTTTCCAGGGAGGCGTGGCCTGGGC
GGGACTGGGGAGTGGCGAGCCCTCAGATCCTGCATATAAGCAGCTGCTTTTTGCCTGTACTGGGTCTCTC
TGGTTAGACCAGATCTGAGCCTGGGAGCTCTCTGGCTAACTAGGGAACCCACTGCTTAAGCCTCAATAAA
GCTTGCCTTGAGTGCTTCAAGTAGTGTGTGCCCGTCTGTTGTGTGACTCTGGTAACTAGAGATCCCTCAG
ACCCTTTTAGTCAGTGTGGAAAATCTCTAGCAGTGGCGCCCGAACAGGGACTTGAAAGCGAAAGGGAAAC
CAGAGGAGCTCTCTCGACGCAGGACTCGGCTTGCTGAAGCGCGCACGGCAAGAGGCGAGGGGCGGCGACT
GGTGAGTACGCCAAAAATTTTGACTAGCGGAGGCTAGAAGGAGAGAGATGGGTGCGAGAGCGTCAGTATT
AAGCGGGGGAGAATTAGATCGCGATGGGAAAAAATTCGGTTAAGGCCAGGGGGAAAGAAAAAATATAAAT
TAAAACATATAGTATGGGCAAGCAGGGAGCTAGAACGATTCGCAGTTAATCCTGGCCTGTTAGAAACATC
AGAAGGCTGTAGACAAATACTGGGACAGCTACAACCATCCCTTCAGACAGGATCAGAAGAACTTAGATCA
TTATATAATACAGTAGCAACCCTCTATTGTGTGCATCAAAGGATAGAGATAAAAGACACCAAGGAAGCTT
TAGACAAGATAGAGGAAGAGCAAAACAAAAGTAAGACCACCGCACAGCAAGCGCGGCCGCTGATCTTCAG
ACCTGGAGGAGGAGATATGAGGGACAATTGGAGAAGTGAATTATATAAATATAAAGTAGTAAAAATTGAA
CCATTAGGAGTAGCACCCACCAAGGCAAAGAGAAGAGTGGTGCAGAGAGAAAAAAGAGCAGTGGGAATAG
GAGCTTTGTTCCTTGGGTTCTTGGGAGCAGCAGGAAGCACTATGGGCGCAGCGTCAATGACGCTGACGGT
ACAGGCCAGACAATTATTGTCTGGTATAGTGCAGCAGCAGAACAATTTGCTGAGGGCTATTGAGGCGCAA
CAGCATCTGTTGCAACTCACAGTCTGGGGCATCAAGCAGCTCCAGGCAAGAATCCTGGCTGTGGAAAGAT
ACCTAAAGGATCAACAGCTCCTGGGGATTTGGGGTTGCTCTGGAAAACTCATTTGCACCACTGCTGTGCC
TTGGAATGCTAGTTGGAGTAATAAATCTCTGGAACAGATTTGGAATCACACGACCTGGATGGAGTGGGAC
AGAGAAATTAACAATTACACAAGCTTAATACACTCCTTAATTGAAGAATCGCAAAACCAGCAAGAAAAGA
ATGAACAAGAATTATTGGAATTAGATAAATGGGCAAGTTTGTGGAATTGGTTTAACATAACAAATTGGCT
GTGGTATATAAAATTATTCATAATGATAGTAGGAGGCTTGGTAGGTTTAAGAATAGTTTTTGCTGTACTT
TCTATAGTGAATAGAGTTAGGCAGGGATATTCACCATTATCGTTTCAGACCCACCTCCCAACCCCGAGGG
GACCCGACAGGCCCGAAGGAATAGAAGAAGAAGGTGGAGAGAGAGACAGAGACAGATCCATTCGATTAGT
GAACGGATCTCGACGGTATCGCCAAATGGCAGTATTCATCCACAATTTTAAAAGAAAAGGGGGGATTGGG
GGGTACAGTGCAGGGGAAAGAATAGTAGACATAATAGCAACAGACATACAAACTAAAGAATTACAAAAAC
AAATTACAAAAATTCAAAATTTTCGGGTTTATTACAGGGACAGCAGAGATCCAGTTTGGATCGATAAGCT
TGATATCGAATTCGGGAGGTGGTCCCTGCAGTTACGCCAATGATAACCCCCGCCAGAAAAATCTTAGTAG
CCTTCCCTTTTTGTTTTCCGTGCCCCAACTCGGCGGATTGACTCGGCCCCTTCCGGAAACACCCGAATCA
ACTTCTAGTCAAATTATTGTTCACGCCGCAATGACCCACCCCTGGCCCGCGTCTGTGGAACTGACCCCTG
GTGTACAGGAGAGTTCGCTGCTGAAAGTGGTCCCAAAGGGGTACTAGTTTTTAAGCTCCCAACTCCCCCT
CCCCCAGCGTCTGGAGGATTCCACACCCTCGCACCGCAGGGGCGAGGAAGTGGGCGGAGTCCGGTTTTGG
CGCCAGCCGCTGAGGCTGCCAAGCAGAAAAGCCACCGCTGAGGAGACTCCGGTCACTGTCCTCGCCCCGC
CTCCCCCTTCCCTCCCCTTGGGGACCACCGGGCGCCACGCCGCGAACGGTAAGTGCCGCGGTCGTCGGCG
CCTCCGCCCTCCCCCTAGGGCCCCAATTCCCAGCGGGCGCGGCGCGCGGCCCCTCCCCCCGCCGGGCGCG
CGCCCGCTGCCCCGCCCTTCGTGGCCGCCCGGCGTGGGCGGTGCCACCCCTCCCCCCGGCGGCCCCGCGC
GCAGCTCCCGGCTCCCTCCCCCTTCGGATGTGGCTTGAGCTGTAGGCGCGGAGGGGCTCCGGTGCCCGTC
AGTGGGCAGAGCGCACATCGCCCACAGTCCCCGAGAAGTTGGGGGGAGGGGTCGGCAATTGAACCGGTGC
CTAGAGAAGGTGGCGCGGGGTAAACTGGGAAAGTGATGTCGTGTACTGGCTCCGCCTTTTTCCCGAGGGT
GGGGGAGAACCGTATATAAGTGCAGTAGTCGCCGTGAACGTTCTTTTTCGCAACGGGTTTGCCGCCAGAA
CACAGGTAAGTGCCGTGTGTGGTTCCCGCGGGCCTGGCCTCTTTACGGGTTATGGCCCTTGCGTGCCTTG
AATTACTTCCACCTGGCTGCAGTACGTGATTCTTGATCCCGAGCTTCGGGTTGGAAGTGGGTGGGAGAGT
TCGAGGCCTTGCGCTTAAGGAGCCCCTTCGCCTCGTGCTTGAGTTGAGGCCTGGCCTGGGCGCTGGGGCC
GCCGCGTGCGAATCTGGTGGCACCTTCGCGCCTGTCTCGCTGCTTTCGATAAGTCTCTAGCCATTTAAAA
TTTTTGATGACCTGCTGCGACGCTTTTTTTCTGGCAAGATAGTCTTGTAAATGCGGGCCAAGATCTGCAC
ACTGGTATTTCGGTTTTTGGGGCCGCGGGCGGCGACGGGGCCCGTGCGTCCCAGCGCACATGTTCGGCGA
GGCGGGGCCTGCGAGCGCGGCCACCGAGAATCGGACGGGGGTAGTCTCAAGCTGGCCGGCCCCGGCCTGC
TCTGGTGCCTGGCCTCGCGCCGCCGTGTATCGCCCCGCCCTGGGCGGCAAGGCTGGCCCGGTCGGCACCA
GTTGCGTGAGCGGAAAGATGGCCGCTTCCCGGCCCTGCTGCAGGGAGCTCAAAATGGAGGACGCGGCGCT
CGGGAGAGCGGGCGGGTGAGTCACCCACACAAAGGAAAAGGGCCTTTCCGTCCTCAGCCGTCGCTTCATG
TGACTCCACGGAGTACCGGGCGCCGTCCAGGCACCTCGATTAGTTCTCGAGCTTTTGGAGTACGTCGTCT
TTAGGTTGGGGGGAGGGGTTTTATGCGATGGAGTTTCCCCACACTGAGTGGGTGGAGACTGAAGTTAGGC
CAGCTTGGCACTTGATGTAATTCTCCTTGGAATTTGCCCTTTTTGAGTTTGGATCTTGGTTCATTCTCAA
GCCTCAGACAGTGGTTCAAAGTTTTTTTCTTCCATTTCAGGTGTCGTGAGGAATTTCGACATTTAAATTT
AATTAATCTCGACGGTATCGGTTAACTTTTAAAAGAAAAGGGGGGATTGGGGGGTACAGTGCAGGGGAAA
GAATAGTAGACATAATAGCAACAGACATACAAACTAAAGAATTACAAAAACAAATTACAAAAATTCAAAA
TTTTATCGATCACGAGACTAGCCTCGAGGTTTAAACATGGAAGATGCCAAAAACATTAAGAAGGGCCCAG
CGCCATTCTACCCACTCGAAGACGGGACCGCCGGCGAGCAGCTGCACAAAGCCATGAAGCGCTACGCCCT
GGTGCCCGGCACCATCGCCTTTACCGACGCACATATCGAGGTGGACATTACCTACGCCGAGTACTTCGAG
ATGAGCGTTCGGCTGGCAGAAGCTATGAAGCGCTATGGGCTGAATACAAACCATCGGATCGTGGTGTGCA
GCGAGAATAGCTTGCAGTTCTTCATGCCCGTGTTGGGTGCCCTGTTCATCGGTGTGGCTGTGGCCCCAGC
TAACGACATCTACAACGAGCGCGAGCTGCTGAACAGCATGGGCATCAGCCAGCCCACCGTCGTATTCGTG
AGCAAGAAAGGGCTGCAAAAGATCCTCAACGTGCAAAAGAAGCTACCGATCATACAAAAGATCATCATCA
TGGATAGCAAGACCGACTACCAGGGCTTCCAAAGCATGTACACCTTCGTGACTTCCCATTTGCCACCCGG
CTTCAACGAGTACGACTTCGTGCCCGAGAGCTTCGACCGGGACAAAACCATCGCCCTGATCATGAACAGT
AGTGGCAGTACCGGATTGCCCAAGGGCGTAGCCCTACCGCACCGCACCGCTTGTGTCCGATTCAGTCATG
CCCGCGACCCCATCTTCGGCAACCAGATCATCCCCGACACCGCTATCCTCAGCGTGGTGCCATTTCACCA
CGGCTTCGGCATGTTCACCACGCTGGGCTACTTGATCTGCGGCTTTCGGGTCGTGCTCATGTACCGCTTC
GAGGAGGAGCTATTCTTGCGCAGCTTGCAAGACTATAAGATTCAATCTGCCCTGCTGGTGCCCACACTAT
TTAGCTTCTTCGCTAAGAGCACTCTCATCGACAAGTACGACCTAAGCAACTTGCACGAGATCGCCAGCGG
CGGGGCGCCGCTCAGCAAGGAGGTAGGTGAGGCCGTGGCCAAACGCTTCCACCTACCAGGCATCCGCCAG
GGCTACGGCCTGACAGAAACAACCAGCGCCATTCTGATCACCCCCGAAGGGGACGACAAGCCTGGCGCAG
TAGGCAAGGTGGTGCCCTTCTTCGAGGCTAAGGTGGTGGACTTGGACACCGGTAAGACACTGGGTGTGAA
CCAGCGCGGCGAGCTGTGCGTCCGTGGCCCCATGATCATGAGCGGCTACGTTAACAACCCCGAGGCTACA
AACGCTCTCATCGACAAGGACGGCTGGCTGCACAGCGGCGACATCGCCTACTGGGACGAGGACGAGCACT
TCTTCATCGTGGACCGGCTGAAGAGCCTGATCAAATACAAGGGCTACCAGGTAGCCCCAGCCGAACTGGA
GAGCATCCTGCTGCAACACCCCAACATCTTCGACGCCGGGGTCGCCGGCCTGCCCGACGACGATGCCGGC
GAGCTGCCCGCCGCAGTCGTCGTGCTGGAACACGGTAAAACCATGACCGAGAAGGAGATCGTGGACTATG
TGGCCAGCCAGGTTACAACCGCCAAGAAGCTGCGCGGTGGTGTTGTGTTCGTGGACGAGGTGCCTAAAGG
ACTGACCGGCAAGTTGGACGCCCGCAAGATCCGCGAGATTCTCATTAAGGCCAAGAAGGGCGGCAAGATC
GCCGTGTAATAAGTTT
Features (pLannotate 1.2.2; 38 found; start..end, strand, type, name):
     39..590     +  misc_feature   IRES: internal ribosome entry site (IRES) of the encephalomyocarditis virus (EMCV)
    593..1309    +  CDS            EGFP: EGFP is a basic (constitutively fluorescent) green fluorescent protein published in 1996, derived from Aequorea victoria. It is reported to be a rapidly-maturing weak dimer with moderate acid sensitivity.
   1310..1327    +  misc_feature   MCS (fragment): multiple cloning site
   1366..1408    +  misc_feature   MCS (fragment): pBluescript multiple cloning site
   1418..2006    +  misc_feature   WPRE: woodchuck hepatitis virus posttranscriptional regulatory element
   2025..2129    +  CDS            nef (fragment): NEF_HV1LA - Experimental evidence at protein level: Swiss-Prot protein existence level 1. Extracellular Nef protein targets CD4(+) T-lymphocytes for apoptosis by interacting with CXCR4 surface receptors. From Human immunodeficiency virus type 1 group M subtype B (isolate Lai) (HIV-1).
   2150..2183    +  protein_bind   loxP: Cre-mediated recombination occurs in the 8-bp core sequence (GCATACAT). Cre recombinase
   2203..2383    +  LTR            5' LTR (truncated): truncated 5' long terminal repeat (LTR) from HIV-1
   2408..2426    -  promoter       SP6 promoter: promoter for bacteriophage SP6 RNA polymerase
   2654..2933    +  CDS            TcR (fragment): tetracycline efflux protein; tet; confers resistance to tetracycline
   2934..2982    -  misc_feature   bom (fragment): basis of mobility region from pBR322
   3084..3119    -  CDS            rop (fragment): Rop protein, which maintains plasmids at low copy number; rop
   3214..3318    +  promoter       AmpR promoter: bla
   3319..4179    +  CDS            AmpR: β-lactamase; bla; confers resistance to ampicillin, carbenicillin, and related antibiotics
   4350..4938    +  rep_origin     ori: high-copy-number ColE1/pMB1/pBR322/pUC origin of replication
   5121..5177    +  CDS            lacI (fragment): lac repressor; lacI; The lac repressor binds to the lac operator to inhibit transcription in E. coli. This inhibition can be relieved by adding lactose or isopropyl-β-D-thiogalactopyranoside (IPTG).
   5184..5513    +  promoter       SV40 promoter: SV40 enhancer and early promoter
   5713..5832    +  CDS            gpt (fragment): XGPT_ECOLI - Also known as gpp, gxu. Experimental evidence at protein level: Swiss-Prot protein existence level 1. Purine salvage pathway enzyme that catalyzes the transfer of the ribosyl-5-phosphate group from 5-phospho-alpha-D-ribose 1- diphosphate (PRPP) to the N9 position of the 6-oxopurines guanine and xanthine to form the corresponding ribonucleotides GMP (guanosine 5'- monophosphate) and XMP (xanthosine 5'-monophosphate), with the release of PPi. To a lesser extent, also acts on hypoxanthine (PubMed:9100006, PubMed:3886014). Does not ribophosphorylate adenine (PubMed:3886014). From Esch
   5832..6167    +  CDS            gpt (fragment): XGPT_ECOLI - Also known as gpp, gxu. Experimental evidence at protein level: Swiss-Prot protein existence level 1. Purine salvage pathway enzyme that catalyzes the transfer of the ribosyl-5-phosphate group from 5-phospho-alpha-D-ribose 1- diphosphate (PRPP) to the N9 position of the 6-oxopurines guanine and xanthine to form the corresponding ribonucleotides GMP (guanosine 5'- monophosphate) and XMP (xanthosine 5'-monophosphate), with the release of PPi. To a lesser extent, also acts on hypoxanthine (PubMed:9100006, PubMed:3886014). Does not ribophosphorylate adenine (PubMed:3886014). From Esch
   6262..6567    +  CDS            frsA (fragment): FRSA_ECOLI - Also known as yafA. Experimental evidence at protein level: Swiss-Prot protein existence level 1. Catalyzes the hydrolysis of esters (PubMed:15808744). Displays esterase activity toward pNP-butyrate (PubMed:15808744). May stimulate mixed-acid fermentation by acting as a fermentation/respiration switch that down-regulates respiration and up- regulates fermentation rates (PubMed:15169777). From Escherichia coli (strain K12).
   6571..6645    +  CDS            small t antigen (fragment): SV40 (simian virus 40) small t antigen
   6647..6712    +  intron         small t intron: SV40 (simian virus 40) small t antigen intron
   6842..6862    +  CDS            SV40 NLS: nuclear localization signal of SV40 (simian virus 40) large T antigen
   7181..7264    +  CDS            large T antigen (fragment): large T antigen from SV40 (simian virus 40)
   7287..7421    +  polyA_signal   SV40 poly(A) signal: SV40 polyadenylation signal
   7588..7917    +  CDS            nef (fragment): NEF_HV1BR - Experimental evidence at protein level: Swiss-Prot protein existence level 1. Extracellular Nef protein targets CD4(+) T-lymphocytes for apoptosis by interacting with CXCR4 surface receptors (PubMed:14990729). From Human immunodeficiency virus type 1 group M subtype B (isolate BRU/LAI) (HIV-1).
   7965..8222    +  LTR            5' LTR (truncated): truncated 5' long terminal repeat (LTR) from HIV-1
   8269..8394    +  misc_feature   HIV-1 Ψ: packaging signal of human immunodeficiency virus type 1
   8378..8716    +  CDS            HIV-1 gag (fragment): gag protein from human immunodeficiency virus 1; gag
   8889..9122    +  misc_feature   RRE: The Rev response element (RRE) of HIV-1 allows for Rev-dependent mRNA export from the nucleus to the cytoplasm.
   9499..9599    +  CDS            Rev (fragment): human immunodeficiency virus 1 (HIV-1) Rev protein; rev; enhances nuclear export of unspliced and incompletely spliced viral mRNAs
   9636..9753    +  misc_feature   cPPT/CTS: central polypurine tract and central termination sequence of HIV-1
   9790..9813    -  misc_feature   MCS (fragment): pBluescript multiple cloning site
  10504..10715   +  promoter       EF-1α core promoter: core promoter for human elongation factor EF-1α
  10716..10825   +  intron         EF-1α intron A (fragment): intron upstream of the start codon of human EF-1α
  11457..11660   +  intron         EF-1α intron A: truncated intron upstream of the start codon of human EF-1α
  11717..11834   +  misc_feature   cPPT/CTS: central polypurine tract and central termination sequence of HIV-1
  11867..13519   +  CDS            luciferase: firefly luciferase synthetic luc2 version of the luciferase gene
