[The description below was written by a language model from this plasmid's Addgene catalogue record and pLannotate feature annotations shown in this document.]
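Description:
pLUEF1 Luc2-IRES-GFP is an HIV-1-based lentiviral transfer plasmid of about 13.5 kb, built on the pLUEF1-IRES-GFP backbone, for stable co-expression of a bioluminescent and a fluorescent reporter in mammalian cells. It is propagated in E. coli through a ColE1/pUC-type origin and selected with ampicillin via the bla gene. The record specifies a recombination-deficient stable strain, as is common for repeat-containing lentiviral plasmids. The backbone also carries annotated remnants of older vector lineages. These include fragments of the tetracycline resistance gene, rop and bom, and an SV40 promoter followed by fragments of gpt, SV40 small t/large T sequences and an SV40 poly(A) signal.

The viral portion runs from a 5' LTR through the Ψ packaging signal with a partial gag, the RRE for Rev-dependent RNA export, and a cPPT/CTS. A second cPPT/CTS copy is annotated just upstream of the luciferase gene. According to the catalogue entry, a ubiquitous chromatin opening element sits ahead of the EF1a promoter to help resist silencing. This element is not itself annotated, although an unannotated stretch precedes the EF-1α core promoter and intron A. The promoter drives a bicistronic transcript in which the synthetic firefly luc2 coding sequence (about 1.65 kb, Gibson cloned into PmeI sites) is followed by an EMCV IRES and EGFP, so both proteins arise from one mRNA. A WPRE downstream enhances transcript expression. The 3' end comprises a loxP site next to a truncated LTR, an arrangement that would place loxP at both ends of the integrated provirus. The associated publication concerns tumour models of immunity and metastasis, consistent with labelling cells for bioluminescence imaging and GFP-based detection or sorting.
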