Addgene plasmid #224467: pLUEF1 Luc2-IRES-GFP
Purpose: Ef1a downstream of a ubiquitous chromatin opening element drives expression of Luciferase2 and IRES GFP
Depositing lab: Robert Kerbel. Depositing organization: Sunnybrook Research Institute. Publication: Immunological Tolerance to Luciferase and Fluorescent Proteins using Tol Mice Enables Development of Improved Tumor Models for Investigating Immunity and Metastasis. Khan KA, Qureshi AA, Xu P, Kuo HY, Schumacher TN, Michael IP, Kerbel RS. Cancer Res. 2025 Apr 14. doi: 10.1158/0008-5472.CAN-24-2418. PubMed 40228139.
Backbone
  Vector backbone: pLUEF1-IRES-GFP
  Modifications to backbone: Luc2 was amplified from pFU Luc2-eGFP (a gift from Professor Jennifer Prescher) plasmid using primers: cgagactagcctcgaggtttaaacATGGAAGATGCCAAAAAC forward and attcctgcagcccgtagtttaaacTTATTACACGGCGATCTTG reverse and Gibson cloned into pLUEF1-IRES-GFP between Pmei restriction sites.
  Vector type: Lentiviral
Growth in bacteria
  Bacterial resistance: Ampicillin, 100 μg/mL
  Growth temperature: 30°C
  Growth strain: NEB Stable
  Copy number: Unknown
Gene/Insert
  Gene/Insert name: Luciferase (alt name: Luc2)
  Species: Photonis pyralis (firefly)
  Insert size (bp): 1656
  GenBank ID: AY738222 AY738222
  Promoter: EF1a
  Cloning method: Gibson Cloning
  Sequencing primers: 5′ TCAAGCCTCAGACAGTGGTTC; 3′ CCTCACATTGCCAAAAGACG
Resource information
  A portion of this plasmid was derived from a plasmid made by: The Luc2 gene was amplified from pFU Luc2-eGFP (a gift from Professor Jennifer Prescher)
Terms and licenses: Academic/Nonprofit Terms; Industry Terms: Not Available to Industry
How to cite: pLUEF1 Luc2-IRES-GFP was a gift from Robert Kerbel (Addgene plasmid # 224467 ; http://n2t.net/addgene:224467 ; RRID:Addgene_224467)
